Addgene plasmid #159683: R703-M80-303: CMV51p> Halotag-Kras4bHVR
Purpose: Mammalian protein expression of KRAS4b HVR (Hypervariable region)-Halotag fusion
Depositing lab: Dominic Esposito. Depositing organization: National Cancer Institute (NCI). Publication: Membrane interactions of the globular domain and the hypervariable region of KRAS4b define its unique diffusion behavior. Goswami D, Chen, Yang Y, Gudla PR, Columbus J, Worthy K, Rigby M, Wheeler M, Mukhopadhyay S, Powell K, Burgan W, Wall V, Esposito D, Simanshu DK, Lightstone FC, Nissley DV, McCormick F, Turbyville T. Elife. 2020 Jan 20;9. pii: 47654. doi: 10.7554/eLife.47654. PubMed 31958057.
Backbone
  Vector backbone: pDest-303
  Vector type: Mammalian Expression
Growth in bacteria
  Bacterial resistance: Ampicillin, 100 μg/mL
  Growth temperature: 37°C
  Growth strain: DH5alpha
  Copy number: High Copy
Gene/Insert
  Gene/Insert name: Halotag-Kras4bHVR
  Species: H. sapiens (human)
  Entrez Gene: KRAS (a.k.a. 'C-K-RAS, C-K-RAS, CFC2, K-RAS2A, K-RAS2B, K-RAS4A, K-RAS4B, K-Ras, K-Ras 2, KI-RAS, KRAS1, KRAS2, NS, NS3, OES, RALD, RASK2, c-Ki-ras, c-Ki-ras2)
  Tag / fusion protein: Halotag (N terminal on insert)
  Cloning method: Gateway Cloning
Terms and licenses: Academic/Nonprofit Terms; Industry Terms: Not Available to Industry
How to cite: R703-M80-303: CMV51p> Halotag-Kras4bHVR was a gift from Dominic Esposito (Addgene plasmid # 159683 ; http://n2t.net/addgene:159683 ; RRID:Addgene_159683)
