[The description below was written by a language model from this plasmid's Addgene catalogue record and pLannotate feature annotations shown in this document.]
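Description:
R703-M80-303: CMV51p> Halotag-Kras4bHVR is a mammalian expression plasmid of about 8.5 kb, built by Gateway recombination in the pDest-303 destination backbone. It is propagated in E. coli as a high-copy plasmid through a ColE1/pUC-type origin and selected with ampicillin via the bla gene. The backbone also carries an f1 phage origin and remnants of lac regulatory sequence. For mammalian cells it provides a neomycin phosphotransferase gene driven by the SV40 early promoter and followed by an SV40 polyadenylation signal, which would allow G418 selection of transfected cells. It also contains the Epstein-Barr virus oriP element, which supports episomal maintenance in cells that supply EBNA1; no EBNA1 gene is annotated on the plasmid.

The expression cassette is flanked and subdivided by Gateway recombination scars (attB4, attB5 and short attL1/attL2-like fragments), consistent with multisite assembly of a promoter module, a tag module and the insert. The human CMV immediate-early enhancer and promoter drive an open reading frame that begins with HaloTag, a modified bacterial dehalogenase that bonds covalently to chloroalkane ligands. A TEV protease recognition site follows, and then a short fragment of human KRAS corresponding to the C-terminal hypervariable region of the KRAS4b isoform. A bovine growth hormone polyadenylation signal terminates the transcript. A small chloramphenicol acetyltransferase fragment annotated just downstream of the KRAS segment is probably a leftover of the Gateway cassette rather than a functional marker.

The construct lets the isolated HVR be labelled with fluorescent HaloTag ligands in living mammalian cells. The associated study examined how the globular domain and the HVR of KRAS4b each contribute to membrane interaction and diffusion behaviour.
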