Features (pLannotate 1.2.2; 27 found; start..end, strand, type, name):
    204..1993    -  rep_origin     oriP: Epstein-Barr virus oriP replication origin (Yates et al., 2000)
   2014..2066    -  misc_feature   bom (fragment): basis of mobility region from pBR322
   2199..2219    +  protein_bind   attB4: mutant version of attB; core recombination site for the Gateway® BP reaction BP Clonase™
   2230..2533    +  enhancer       CMV enhancer: human cytomegalovirus immediate early enhancer
   2535..2734    +  promoter       CMV promoter: human cytomegalovirus (CMV) immediate early promoter
   2805..2823    -  protein_bind   attB5 (fragment): mutant version of attB; core recombination site for the Gateway® BP reaction BP Clonase™
   2829..3719    +  CDS            HaloTag®: modified bacterial dehalogenase that forms covalent bonds with chloroalkane derivatives
   3732..3752    +  CDS            TEV site: tobacco etch virus (TEV) protease recognition and cleavage site
   3769..3786    +  protein_bind   attL1 (fragment): mutant version of attL; recombination site for the Gateway® LR reaction LR Clonase™
   3792..3860    +  CDS            K-Ras (fragment): human small GTPase proto-oncoprotein
   3873..3979    +  CDS            CmR (fragment): chloramphenicol acetyltransferase; cat; confers resistance to chloramphenicol
   3983..4000    -  protein_bind   attL2 (fragment): mutant version of attL; recombination site for the Gateway® LR reaction LR Clonase™
   4063..4081    -  promoter       SP6 promoter: promoter for bacteriophage SP6 RNA polymerase
   4107..4331    +  polyA_signal   bGH poly(A) signal: bovine growth hormone polyadenylation signal
   4335..4356    +  promoter       SV40 promoter (fragment): SV40 enhancer and early promoter
   4377..4805    +  rep_origin     f1 ori (sequence partly withheld): f1 bacteriophage origin of replication; arrow indicates direction of (+) strand synthesis
   4819..5148    +  promoter       SV40 promoter: SV40 enhancer and early promoter
   5215..6006    +  CDS            neo: KKA2_KLEPN - Also known as kan, nptII. Experimental evidence at protein level: Swiss-Prot protein existence level 1. Resistance to kanamycin, neomycin, paromomycin, ribostamycin, butirosin and gentamicin B. From Klebsiella pneumoniae.
   6030..6188    +  CDS            ble (fragment): BLE_KLEPN - Experimental evidence at protein level: Swiss-Prot protein existence level 1. Binding protein with a strong affinity to the bleomycin family of antibiotics. Binds to CL990; an antimitotic-antibiotic compound. From Klebsiella pneumoniae.
   6183..6304    +  polyA_signal   SV40 poly(A) signal: SV40 polyadenylation signal
   6377..6393    -  protein_bind   lac operator: The lac repressor binds to the lac operator to inhibit transcription in E. coli. This inhibition can be relieved by adding lactose or isopropyl-β-D-thiogalactopyranoside (IPTG). lac repressor encoded by lacI
   6401..6431    -  promoter       lac promoter: promoter for the E. coli lac operon
   6446..6467    -  protein_bind   CAP binding site: CAP binding activates transcription in the presence of cAMP. E. coli catabolite activator protein
   6480..6572    -  CDS            lacI (fragment): lac repressor; lacI; The lac repressor binds to the lac operator to inhibit transcription in E. coli. This inhibition can be relieved by adding lactose or isopropyl-β-D-thiogalactopyranoside (IPTG).
   6755..7343    -  rep_origin     ori: high-copy-number ColE1/pMB1/pBR322/pUC origin of replication
   7514..8374    -  CDS            AmpR: β-lactamase; bla; confers resistance to ampicillin, carbenicillin, and related antibiotics
   8375..8479    -  promoter       AmpR promoter: bla
>Addgene plasmid #159683 | R703-M80-303: CMV51p> Halotag-Kras4bHVR | addgene full sequence | sequence record 313423 | Addgene NGS Result
GACGGATCGGGAGATCCGCCTTTATGTGTAACTCTTGGCTGAAGCTCTTACACCAATGCTGGGGGACATG
TACCTCCCAGGGGCCCAGGAAGACTACGGGAGGCTACACCAACGTCAATCAGAGGGGCCTGTGTAGCTAC
CGATAAGCGGACCCTCAAGAGGGCATTAGCAATAGTGTTTATAAGGCCCCCTTGTTAACCCTAAACGGGT
AGCATATGCTTCCCGGGTAGTAGTATATACTATCCAGACTAACCCTAATTCAATAGCATATGTTACCCAA
CGGGAAGCATATGCTATCGAATTAGGGTTAGTAAAAGGGTCCTAAGGAACAGCGATATCTCCCACCCCAT
GAGCTGTCACGGTTTTATTTACATGGGGTCAGGATTCCACGAGGGTAGTGAACCATTTTAGTCACAAGGG
CAGTGGCTGAAGATCAAGGAGCGGGCAGTGAACTCTCCTGAATCTTCGCCTGCTTCTTCATTCTCCTTCG
TTTAGCTAATAGAATAACTGCTGAGTTGTGAACAGTAAGGTGTATGTGAGGTGCTCGAAAACAAGGTTTC
AGGTGACGCCCCCAGAATAAAATTTGGACGGGGGGTTCAGTGGTGGCATTGTGCTATGACACCAATATAA
CCCTCACAAACCCCTTGGGCAATAAATACTAGTGTAGGAATGAAACATTCTGAATATCTTTAACAATAGA
AATCCATGGGGTGGGGACAAGCCGTAAAGACTGGATGTCCATCTCACACGAATTTATGGCTATGGGCAAC
ACATAATCCTAGTGCAATATGATACTGGGGTTATTAAGATGTGTCCCAGGCAGGGACCAAGACAGGTGAA
CCATGTTGTTACACTCTATTTGTAACAAGGGGAAAGAGAGTGGACGCCGACAGCAGCGGACTCCACTGGT
TGTCTCTAACACCCCCGAAAATTAAACGGGGCTCCACGCCAATGGGGCCCATAAACAAAGACAAGTGGCC
ACTCTTTTTTTTGAAATTGTGGAGTGGGGGCACGCGTCAGCCCCCACACGCCGCCCTGCGGTTTTGGACT
GTAAAATAAGGGTGTAATAACTTGGCTGATTGTAACCCCGCTAACCACTGCGGTCAAACCACTTGCCCAC
AAAACCACTAATGGCACCCCGGGGAATACCTGCATAAGTAGGTGGGCGGGCCAAGATAGGGGCGCGATTG
CTGCGATCTGGAGGACAAATTACACACACTTGCGCCTGAGCGCCAAGCACAGGGTTGTTGGTCCTCATAT
TCACGAGGTCGCTGAGAGCACGGTGGGCTAATGTTGCCATGGGTAGCATATACTACCCAAATATCTGGAT
AGCATATGCTATCCTAATCTATATCTGGGTAGCATAGGCTATCCTAATCTATATCTGGGTAGCATATGCT
ATCCTAATCTATATCTGGGTAGTATATGCTATCCTAATTTATATCTGGGTAGCATAGGCTATCCTAATCT
ATATCTGGGTAGCATATGCTATCCTAATCTATATCTGGGTAGTATATGCTATCCTAATCTGTATCCGGGT
AGCATATGCTATCCTAATAGAGATTAGGGTAGTATATGCTATCCTAATTTATATCTGGGTAGCATATACT
ACCCAAATATCTGGATAGCATATGCTATCCTAATCTATATCTGGGTAGCATATGCTATCCTAATCTATAT
CTGGGTAGCATAGGCTATCCTAATCTATATCTGGGTAGCATATGCTATCCTAATCTATATCTGGGTAGTA
TATGCTATCCTAATTTATATCTGGGTAGCATAGGCTATCCTAATCTATATCTGGGTAGCATATGCTATCC
TAATCTATATCTGGGTAGTATATGCTATCCTAATCTGTATCCGGGTAGCATATGCTATCCTCATGCATAT
ACAGTCAGCATATGATACCCAGTAGTAGAGTGGGAGTGCTATCCTTTGCATATGCCGCCACCTCCCAAGG
GGGCGTGAATTTTCGCTGCTTGTCCTTTTCCTGCTGGGGATCTCCCGATCCCCTATGGTGCACTCTCAGT
ACAATCTGCTCTGATGCCGCATAGTTAAGCCAGTATCTGCTCCCTGCTTGTGTGTTGGAGGTCGCTGAGT
AGTGCGCGAGCAAAATTTAAGCTACAACAAGGCAAGGCTTGACCGACAATTGCATGAAGAATCTGCTTAG
GGTTAGGCGTTTTGCGCTGCTTCGATCACAACTTTGTATAGAAAAGTTGGCCCTGCAGGCGTTACATAAC
TTACGGTAAATGGCCCGCCTGGCTGACCGCCCAACGACCCCCGCCCATTGACGTCAATAATGACGTATGT
TCCCATAGTAACGCCAATAGGGACTTTCCATTGACGTCAATGGGTGGAGTATTTACGGTAAACTGCCCAC
TTGGCAGTACATCAAGTGTATCATATGCCAAGTCCGCCCCCTATTGACGTCAATGACGGTAAATGGCCCG
CCTGGCATTATGCCCAGTACATGACCTTACGGGACTTTCCTACTTGGCAGTACATCTACGTATTAGTCAT
CGCTATTACCATGGTGATGCGGTTTTGGCAGTACACCAATGGGCGTGGATAGCGGTTTGACTCACGGGGA
TTTCCAAGTCTCCACCCCATTGACGTCAATGGGAGTTTGTTTTGGCACCAAAATCAACGGGACTTTCCAA
AATGTCGTAATAACCCCGCCCCGTTGACGCAAATGGGCGGTAGGCGTGTACGGTGGGAGGTCTATATAAG
CAGAGCTCGTTTAGTGAACCGTCAGATCGCCTGGAGACGCCATCCACGCTGTTTTGACCTCCATAGAAGA
CAGCCAACTTTTGTATACAAAGTGGACCATGGCAGAAATCGGTACTGGCTTTCCATTCGACCCCCATTAT
GTGGAAGTCCTGGGCGAGCGCATGCACTACGTCGATGTTGGTCCGCGCGATGGCACCCCTGTGCTGTTCC
TGCACGGTAACCCGACCTCCTCCTACGTGTGGCGCAACATCATCCCGCATGTTGCACCGACCCATCGCTG
CATTGCTCCAGACCTGATCGGTATGGGCAAATCCGACAAACCAGACCTGGGTTATTTCTTCGACGACCAC
GTCCGCTTCATGGATGCCTTCATCGAAGCCCTGGGTCTGGAAGAGGTCGTCCTGGTCATTCACGACTGGG
GCTCCGCTCTGGGTTTCCACTGGGCCAAGCGCAATCCAGAGCGCGTCAAAGGTATTGCATTTATGGAGTT
CATCCGCCCTATCCCGACCTGGGACGAATGGCCAGAATTTGCCCGCGAGACCTTCCAGGCCTTCCGCACC
ACCGACGTCGGCCGCAAGCTGATCATCGATCAGAACGTTTTTATCGAGGGTACGCTGCCGATGGGTGTCG
TCCGCCCGCTGACTGAAGTCGAGATGGACCATTACCGCGAGCCGTTCCTGAATCCTGTTGACCGCGAGCC
ACTGTGGCGCTTCCCAAACGAGCTGCCAATCGCCGGTGAGCCAGCGAACATCGTCGCGCTGGTCGAAGAA
TACATGGACTGGCTGCACCAGTCCCCTGTCCCGAAGCTGCTGTTCTGGGGCACCCCAGGCGTTCTGATCC
CACCGGCCGAAGCCGCTCGCCTGGCCAAAAGCCTGCCTAACTGCAAGGCTGTGGACATCGGCCCGGGTCT
GAATCTGCTGCAAGAAGACAACCCGGACCTGATCGGCAGCGAGATCGCGCGCTGGCTGTCGACGCTCGAG
ATTTCCGGCGAGCCAACCACTGAGGATCTGTACTTTCAGAGCGATAACGCGATCGCCACAACTTTGTACA
AAAAAGTTGGCAAAGAAAAGATGAGCAAAGATGGTAAAAAGAAGAAAAAGAAGTCAAAGACAAAGTGTGT
AATTATGTAAGCTAACTGAATAGAGAAAAAAATCACTGGATATACCACCGTTGATATATCCCAATGGCAT
CGTAAAGAACATTTTGAGGCATTTCAGTCAGTTGCTCAATGTACCTATAACCAGACCGTCAACTTTCTTG
TACAAAGTTGTGAAATTCTGCAGATATCCATCACACTGGCGGCCGCTCGAGCATGCATCTAGAGGGCCCT
ATTCTATAGTGTCACCTAAATGCTAGAGCTCGCTGATCAGCCTCGACTGTGCCTTCTAGTTGCCAGCCAT
CTGTTGTTTGCCCCTCCCCCGTGCCTTCCTTGACCCTGGAAGGTGCCACTCCCACTGTCCTTTCCTAATA
AAATGAGGAAATTGCATCGCATTGTCTGAGTAGGTGTCATTCTATTCTGGGGGGTGGGGTGGGGCAGGAC
AGCAAGGGGGAGGATTGGGAAGACAATAGCAGGCATGCTGGGGATGCGGTGGGCTCTATGGCTTCTGAGG
CGGAAAGAACCAGCTGGGGCTCTAGGGGGTATCCCC
[124 nt withheld, positions 4377-4500]
C
[91 nt withheld, positions 4502-4592]
A
[49 nt withheld, positions 4594-4642]
CCTTTGACGTTGGAGTCCACGTTCTTT
[37 nt withheld, positions 4670-4706]
ACCCTATCTCGGTCTATTCTTTTGATTTATAAGGGATTTTGCCGATTTCGGCCTATTGGTTAAAAAATGA
GCTGATTTAACAAAAATTTAACGCGAATTAATTCTGTGGAATGTGTGTCAGTTAGGGTGTGGAAAGTCCC
CAGGCTCCCCAGCAGGCAGAAGTATGCAAAGCATGCATCTCAATTAGTCAGCAACCAGGTGTGGAAAGTC
CCTAGGCTCCCCAGCAGGCAGAAGTATGCAAAGCATGCATCTCAATTAGTCAGCAACCATAGTCCCGCCC
CTAACTCCGCCCATCCCGCCCCTAACTCCGCCCAGTTCCGCCCATTCTCCGCCCCATGGCTGACTAATTT
TTTTTATTTATGCAGAGGCCGAGGCCGCCTCTGCCTCTGAGCTATTCCAGAAGTAGTGAGGAGGCTTTTT
TGGAGGCCTAGGCTTTTGCAAAAAGCTCCCGGGAGCTTGTATATCCATTTTCGGATCTGATCAAGAGACA
GGATGAGGATCGTTTCGCATGATTGAACAAGATGGATTGCACGCAGGTTCTCCGGCCGCTTGGGTGGAGA
GGCTATTCGGCTATGACTGGGCACAACAGACAATCGGCTGCTCTGATGCCGCCGTGTTCCGGCTGTCAGC
GCAGGGGCGCCCGGTTCTTTTTGTCAAGACCGACCTGTCCGGTGCCCTGAATGAACTGCAGGACGAGGCA
GCGCGGCTATCGTGGCTGGCCACGACGGGCGTTCCTTGCGCAGCTGTGCTCGACGTTGTCACTGAAGCGG
GAAGGGACTGGCTGCTATTGGGCGAAGTGCCGGGGCAGGATCTCCTGTCATCTCACCTTGCTCCTGCCGA
GAAAGTATCCATCATGGCTGATGCAATGCGGCGGCTGCATACGCTTGATCCGGCTACCTGCCCATTCGAC
CACCAAGCGAAACATCGCATCGAGCGAGCACGTACTCGGATGGAAGCCGGTCTTGTCGATCAGGATGATC
TGGACGAAGAGCATCAGGGGCTCGCGCCAGCCGAACTGTTCGCCAGGCTCAAGGCGCGCATGCCCGACGG
CGAGGATCTCGTCGTGACCCATGGCGATGCCTGCTTGCCGAATATCATGGTGGAAAATGGCCGCTTTTCT
GGATTCATCGACTGTGGCCGGCTGGGTGTGGCGGACCGCTATCAGGACATAGCGTTGGCTACCCGTGATA
TTGCTGAAGAGCTTGGCGGCGAATGGGCTGACCGCTTCCTCGTGCTTTACGGTATCGCCGCTCCCGATTC
GCAGCGCATCGCCTTCTATCGCCTTCTTGACGAGTTCTTCTGAGCGGGACTCTGGGGTTCGAAATGACCG
ACCAAGCGACGCCCAACCTGCCATCACGAGATTTCGATTCCACCGCCGCCTTCTATGAAAGGTTGGGCTT
CGGAATCGTTTTCCGGGACGCCGGCTGGATGATCCTCCAGCGCGGGGATCTCATGCTGGAGTTCTTCGCC
CACCCCAACTTGTTTATTGCAGCTTATAATGGTTACAAATAAAGCAATAGCATCACAAATTTCACAAATA
AAGCATTTTTTTCACTGCATTCTAGTTGTGGTTTGTCCAAACTCATCAATGTATCTTATCATGTCTGTAT
ACCGTCGACCTCTAGCTAGAGCTTGGCGTAATCATGGTCATAGCTGTTTCCTGTGTGAAATTGTTATCCG
CTCACAATTCCACACAACATACGAGCCGGAAGCATAAAGTGTAAAGCCTGGGGTGCCTAATGAGTGAGCT
AACTCACATTAATTGCGTTGCGCTCACTGCCCGCTTTCCAGTCGGGAAACCTGTCGTGCCAGCTGCATTA
ATGAATCGGCCAACGCGCGGGGAGAGGCGGTTTGCGTATTGGGCGCTCTTCCGCTTCCTCGCTCACTGAC
TCGCTGCGCTCGGTCGTTCGGCTGCGGCGAGCGGTATCAGCTCACTCAAAGGCGGTAATACGGTTATCCA
CAGAATCAGGGGATAACGCAGGAAAGAACATGTGAGCAAAAGGCCAGCAAAAGGCCAGGAACCGTAAAAA
GGCCGCGTTGCTGGCGTTTTTCCATAGGCTCCGCCCCCCTGACGAGCATCACAAAAATCGACGCTCAAGT
CAGAGGTGGCGAAACCCGACAGGACTATAAAGATACCAGGCGTTTCCCCCTGGAAGCTCCCTCGTGCGCT
CTCCTGTTCCGACCCTGCCGCTTACCGGATACCTGTCCGCCTTTCTCCCTTCGGGAAGCGTGGCGCTTTC
TCATAGCTCACGCTGTAGGTATCTCAGTTCGGTGTAGGTCGTTCGCTCCAAGCTGGGCTGTGTGCACGAA
CCCCCCGTTCAGCCCGACCGCTGCGCCTTATCCGGTAACTATCGTCTTGAGTCCAACCCGGTAAGACACG
ACTTATCGCCACTGGCAGCAGCCACTGGTAACAGGATTAGCAGAGCGAGGTATGTAGGCGGTGCTACAGA
GTTCTTGAAGTGGTGGCCTAACTACGGCTACACTAGAAGAACAGTATTTGGTATCTGCGCTCTGCTGAAG
CCAGTTACCTTCGGAAAAAGAGTTGGTAGCTCTTGATCCGGCAAACAAACCACCGCTGGTAGCGGTGGTT
TTTTTGTTTGCAAGCAGCAGATTACGCGCAGAAAAAAAGGATCTCAAGAAGATCCTTTGATCTTTTCTAC
GGGGTCTGACGCTCAGTGGAACGAAAACTCACGTTAAGGGATTTTGGTCATGAGATTATCAAAAAGGATC
TTCACCTAGATCCTTTTAAATTAAAAATGAAGTTTTAAATCAATCTAAAGTATATATGAGTAAACTTGGT
CTGACAGTTACCAATGCTTAATCAGTGAGGCACCTATCTCAGCGATCTGTCTATTTCGTTCATCCATAGT
TGCCTGACTCCCCGTCGTGTAGATAACTACGATACGGGAGGGCTTACCATCTGGCCCCAGTGCTGCAATG
ATACCGCGAGACCCACGCTCACCGGCTCCAGATTTATCAGCAATAAACCAGCCAGCCGGAAGGGCCGAGC
GCAGAAGTGGTCCTGCAACTTTATCCGCCTCCATCCAGTCTATTAATTGTTGCCGGGAAGCTAGAGTAAG
TAGTTCGCCAGTTAATAGTTTGCGCAACGTTGTTGCCATTGCTACAGGCATCGTGGTGTCACGCTCGTCG
TTTGGTATGGCTTCATTCAGCTCCGGTTCCCAACGATCAAGGCGAGTTACATGATCCCCCATGTTGTGCA
AAAAAGCGGTTAGCTCCTTCGGTCCTCCGATCGTTGTCAGAAGTAAGTTGGCCGCAGTGTTATCACTCAT
GGTTATGGCAGCACTGCATAATTCTCTTACTGTCATGCCATCCGTAAGATGCTTTTCTGTGACTGGTGAG
TACTCAACCAAGTCATTCTGAGAATAGTGTATGCGGCGACCGAGTTGCTCTTGCCCGGCGTCAATACGGG
ATAATACCGCGCCACATAGCAGAACTTTAAAAGTGCTCATCATTGGAAAACGTTCTTCGGGGCGAAAACT
CTCAAGGATCTTACCGCTGTTGAGATCCAGTTCGATGTAACCCACTCGTGCACCCAACTGATCTTCAGCA
TCTTTTACTTTCACCAGCGTTTCTGGGTGAGCAAAAACAGGAAGGCAAAATGCCGCAAAAAAGGGAATAA
GGGCGACACGGAAATGTTGAATACTCATACTCTTCCTTTTTCAATATTATTGAAGCATTTATCAGGGTTA
TTGTCTCATGAGCGGATACATATTTGAATGTATTTAGAAAAATAAACAAATAGGGGTTCCGCGCACATTT
CCCCGAAAAGTGCCACCTGACGTC
